>Addgene plasmid #118369 | HA-GFP1-10-pDEST-C | addgene full sequence | sequence record 233678 | Addgene NGS Result
CATTAGATGCATGTCGTTACATAACTTACGGTAAATGGCCCGCCTGGCTGACCGCCCAACGACCCCCGCC
CATTGACGTCAATAATGACGTATGTTCCCATAGTAACGCCAATAGGGACTTTCCATTGACGTCAATGGGT
GGAGTATTTACGGTAAACTGCCCACTTGGCAGTACATCAAGTGTATCATATGCCAAGTACGCCCCCTATT
GACGTCAATGACGGTAAATGGCCCGCCTGGCATTATGCCCAGTACATGACCTTATGGGACTTTCCTACTT
GGCAGTACATCTACGTATTAGTCATCGCTATTACCATGGTGATGCGGTTTTGGCAGTACATCAATGGGCG
TGGATAGCGGTTTGACTCACGGGGATTTCCAAGTCTCCACCCCATTGACGTCAATGGGAGTTTGTTTTGG
CACCAAAATCAACGGGACTTTCCAAAATGTCGTAACAACTCCGCCCCATTGACGCAAATGGGCGGTAGGC
GTGTACGGTGGGAGGTCTATATAAGCAGAGCTGGTTTAGTGAACCGTCAGATCCGCTAGCGCTACCGGAC
TCAGATCTCGAGCTGAAATTAATACGACTCACTATAGGGAGACCCAAGCTGGCTAGTTAAGCTTGATCAA
ACAAGTTTGTACAAAAAAGCTGAACGAGAAACGTAAAATGATATAAATATCAATATATTAAATTAGATTT
TGCATAAAAAACAGACTACATAATACTGTAAAACACAACATATCCAGTCACTATGGCGGCCGCATTAGGC
ACCCCAGGCTTTACACTTTATGCTTCCGGCTCGTATAATGTGTGGATTTTGAGTTAGGATCCGTCGAGAT
TTTCAGGAGCTAAGGAAGCTAAAATGGAGAAAAAAATCACTGGATATACCACCGTTGATATATCCCAATG
GCATCGTAAAGAACATTTTGAGGCATTTCAGTCAGTTGCTCAATGTACCTATAACCAGACCGTTCAGCTG
GATATTACGGCCTTTTTAAAGACCGTAAAGAAAAATAAGCACAAGTTTTATCCGGCCTTTATTCACATTC
TTGCCCGCCTGATGAATGCTCATCCGGAATTCCGTATGGCAATGAAAGACGGTGAGCTGGTGATATGGGA
TAGTGTTCACCCTTGTTACACCGTTTTCCATGAGCAAACTGAAACGTTTTCATCGCTCTGGAGTGAATAC
CACGACGATTTCCGGCAGTTTCTACACATATATTCGCAAGATGTGGCGTGTTACGGTGAAAACCTGGCCT
ATTTCCCTAAAGGGTTTATTGAGAATATGTTTTTCGTCTCAGCCAATCCCTGGGTGAGTTTCACCAGTTT
TGATTTAAACGTGGCCAATATGGACAACTTCTTCGCCCCCGTTTTCACCATGGGCAAATATTATACGCAA
GGCGACAAGGTGCTGATGCCGCTGGCGATTCAGGTTCATCATGCCGTTTGTGATGGCTTCCATGTCGGCA
GAATGCTTAATGAATTACAACAGTACTGCGATGAGTGGCAGGCGGGGCGTAATCTAGAGGATCCGGCTTA
CTAAAAGCCAGATAACAGTATGCGTATTTGCGCGCTGATTTTTGCGGTATAAGAATATATACTGATATGT
ATACCCGAAGTATGTCAAAAAGAGGTATGCTATGAAGCAGCGTATTACAGTGACAGTTGACAGCGACAGC
TATCAGTTGCTCAAGGCATATATGATGTCAATATCTCCGGTCTGGTAAGCACAACCATGCAGAATGAAGC
CCGTCGTCTGCGTGCCGAACGCTGGAAAGCGGAAAATCAGGAAGGGATGGCTGAGGTCGCCCGGTTTATT
GAAATGAACGGCTCTTTTGCTGACGAGAACAGGGGCTGGTGAAATGCAGTTTAAGGTTTACACCTATAAA
AGAGAGAGCCGTTATCGTCTGTTTGTGGATGTACAGAGTGATATTATTGACACGCCCGGGCGACGGATGG
TGATCCCCCTGGCCAGTGCACGTCTGCTGTCAGATAAAGTCCCCCGTGAACTTTACCCGGTGGTGCATAT
CGGGGATGAAAGCTGGCGCATGATGACCACCGATATGGCCAGTGTGCCGGTCTCCGTTATCGGGGAAGAA
GTGGCTGATCTCAGCCACCGCGAAAATGACATCAAAAACGCCATTAACCTGATGTTCTGGGGAATATAAA
TGTCAGGCTCCCTTATACACAGCCAGTCTGCAGGTCGACCATAGTGACTGGATATGTTGTGTTTTACAGT
ATTATGTAGTCTGTTTTTTATGCAAAATCTAATTTAATATATTGATATTTATATCATTTTACGTTTCTCG
TTCAGCTTTCTTGTACAAAGTGGTTCGATCTTACACGGGATCCATGTACCCATACGATGTTCCAGATTAC
GCTGTTTCGAAAGGCGAGGAGCTGTTCACAGGCGTGGTGCCAATCCTGGTGGAGCTGGACGGCGACGTGA
ACGGCCACAAATTCAGCGTGAGAGGCGAGGGCGAGGGCGACGCCACAATCGGCAAACTGACACTGAAATT
CATCTGCACAACAGGCAAACTGCCAGTGCCCTGGCCAACACTAGTGACAACACTGACATACGGCGTGCAG
TGCTTCAGCAGATATCCGGACCACATGAAAAGACACGACTTCTTCAAAAGCGCCATGCCAGAGGGCTACG
TGCAGGAGAGAACAATCAGCTTCAAAGACGACGGCAAATACAAAACAAGAGCCGTGGTGAAATTCGAGGG
CGACACACTGGTGAACAGAATCGAGCTGAAAGGCACAGACTTCAAAGAGGACGGCAACATCCTGGGCCAC
AAACTGGAGTACAACTTCAACAGCCACAACGTGTACATCACAGCCAACAAACAGAAAAACGGCATCAAAG
CCAACTTCACAGTGAGACACAACGTGGAGGACGGCAGCGTGCAGCTCGCCGACCACTACCAGCAGAACAC
ACCAATCGGCGACGGCCCAGTGCTGCTGCCAGACAACCACTACCTGAGCACACAGACAGTGCTGAGCAAA
GACCCAAACGAGAAATAAAGCGGCCGCGACTCTAGATCATAATCAGCCATACCACATTTGTAGAGGTTTT
ACTTGCTTTAAAAAACCTCCCACACCTCCCCCTGAACCTGAAACATAAAATGAATGCAATTGTTGTTGTT
AACTTGTTTATTGCAGCTTATAATGGTTACAAATAAAGCAATAGCATCACAAATTTCACAAATAAAGCAT
TTTTTTCACTGCATTCTAGTTGTGGTTTGTCCAAACTCATCAATGTATCTTATCATGTCTGGATCGATCC
TGCATTAATGAATCGGCCAACGCGCGGGGAGAGGCGGTTTGCGTATTGGCTGGCGTAATAGCGAAGAGGC
CCGCACCGATCGCCCTTCCCAACAGTTGCGCAGCCTGAATGGCGAATGGG
[124 nt withheld, positions 3411-3534]
C
[91 nt withheld, positions 3536-3626]
A
[49 nt withheld, positions 3628-3676]
CCTTTGACGTTGGAGTCCACGTTCTTT
[37 nt withheld, positions 3704-3740]
ACCCTATCTCGGTCTATTCTTTTGATTTATAAGGGATTTTGCCGATTTCGGCCTATTGGTTAAAAAATGA
GCTGATTTAACAAAAATTTAACGCGAATTTTAACAAAATATTAACGCTTACAATTTCCTGATGCGGTATT
TTCTCCTTACGCATCTGTGCGGTATTTCACACCGCATACGCGGATCTGCGCAGCACCATGGCCTGAAATA
ACCTCTGAAAGAGGAACTTGGTTAGGTACCTTCTGAGGCGGAAAGAACCAGCTGTGGAATGTGTGTCAGT
TAGGGTGTGGAAAGTCCCCAGGCTCCCCAGCAGGCAGAAGTATGCAAAGCATGCATCTCAATTAGTCAGC
AACCAGGTGTGGAAAGTCCCCAGGCTCCCCAGCAGGCAGAAGTATGCAAAGCATGCATCTCAATTAGTCA
GCAACCATAGTCCCGCCCCTAACTCCGCCCATCCCGCCCCTAACTCCGCCCAGTTCCGCCCATTCTCCGC
CCCATGGCTGACTAATTTTTTTTATTTATGCAGAGGCCGAGGCCGCCTCGGCCTCTGAGCTATTCCAGAA
GTAGTGAGGAGGCTTTTTTGGAGGCCTAGGCTTTTGCAAAAAGCTTGATTCTTCTGACACAACAGTCTCG
AACTTAAGGCTAGAGCCACCATGATTGAACAAGATGGATTGCACGCAGGTTCTCCGGCCGCTTGGGTGGA
GAGGCTATTCGGCTATGACTGGGCACAACAGACAATCGGCTGCTCTGATGCCGCCGTGTTCCGGCTGTCA
GCGCAGGGGCGCCCGGTTCTTTTTGTCAAGACCGACCTGTCCGGTGCCCTGAATGAACTGCAGGACGAGG
CAGCGCGGCTATCGTGGCTGGCCACGACGGGCGTTCCTTGCGCAGCTGTGCTCGACGTTGTCACTGAAGC
GGGAAGGGACTGGCTGCTATTGGGCGAAGTGCCGGGGCAGGATCTCCTGTCATCTCACCTTGCTCCTGCC
GAGAAAGTATCCATCATGGCTGATGCAATGCGGCGGCTGCATACGCTTGATCCGGCTACCTGCCCATTCG
ACCACCAAGCGAAACATCGCATCGAGCGAGCACGTACTCGGATGGAAGCCGGTCTTGTCGATCAGGATGA
TCTGGACGAAGAGCATCAGGGGCTCGCGCCAGCCGAACTGTTCGCCAGGCTCAAGGCGCGCATGCCCGAC
GGCGAGGATCTCGTCGTGACCCATGGCGATGCCTGCTTGCCGAATATCATGGTGGAAAATGGCCGCTTTT
CTGGATTCATCGACTGTGGCCGGCTGGGTGTGGCGGACCGCTATCAGGACATAGCGTTGGCTACCCGTGA
TATTGCTGAAGAGCTTGGCGGCGAATGGGCTGACCGCTTCCTCGTGCTTTACGGTATCGCCGCTCCCGAT
TCGCAGCGCATCGCCTTCTATCGCCTTCTTGACGAGTTCTTCTGAGCGGGACTCTGGGGTTCGAAATGAC
CGACCAAGCGACGCCCAACCTGCCATCACGATGGCCGCAATAAAATATCTTTATTTTCATTACATCTGTG
TGTTGGTTTTTTGTGTGAATCGATAGCGATAAGGATCCGCGTATGGTGCACTCTCAGTACAATCTGCTCT
GATGCCGCATAGTTAAGCCAGCCCCGACACCCGCCAACACCCGCTGACGCGCCCTGACGGGCTTGTCTGC
TCCCGGCATCCGCTTACAGACAAGCTGTGACCGTCTCCGGGAGCTGCATGTGTCAGAGGTTTTCACCGTC
ATCACCGAAACGCGCGAGACGAAAGGGCCTCGTGATACGCCTATTTTTATAGGTTAATGTCATGATAATA
ATGGTTTCTTAGACGTCAGGTGGCACTTTTCGGGGAAATGTGCGCGGAACCCCTATTTGTTTATTTTTCT
AAATACATTCAAATATGTATCCGCTCATGAGACAATAACCCTGATAAATGCTTCAATAATATTGAAAAAG
GAAGAGTATGAGTATTCAACATTTCCGTGTCGCCCTTATTCCCTTTTTTGCGGCATTTTGCCTTCCTGTT
TTTGCTCACCCAGAAACGCTGGTGAAAGTAAAAGATGCTGAAGATCAGTTGGGTGCACGAGTGGGTTACA
TCGAACTGGATCTCAACAGCGGTAAGATCCTTGAGAGTTTTCGCCCCGAAGAACGTTTTCCAATGATGAG
CACTTTTAAAGTTCTGCTATGTGGCGCGGTATTATCCCGTATTGACGCCGGGCAAGAGCAACTCGGTCGC
CGCATACACTATTCTCAGAATGACTTGGTTGAGTACTCACCAGTCACAGAAAAGCATCTTACGGATGGCA
TGACAGTAAGAGAATTATGCAGTGCTGCCATAACCATGAGTGATAACACTGCGGCCAACTTACTTCTGAC
AACGATCGGAGGACCGAAGGAGCTAACCGCTTTTTTGCACAACATGGGGGATCATGTAACTCGCCTTGAT
CGTTGGGAACCGGAGCTGAATGAAGCCATACCAAACGACGAGCGTGACACCACGATGCCTGTAGCAATGG
CAACAACGTTGCGCAAACTATTAACTGGCGAACTACTTACTCTAGCTTCCCGGCAACAATTAATAGACTG
GATGGAGGCGGATAAAGTTGCAGGACCACTTCTGCGCTCGGCCCTTCCGGCTGGCTGGTTTATTGCTGAT
AAATCTGGAGCCGGTGAGCGTGGGTCTCGCGGTATCATTGCAGCACTGGGGCCAGATGGTAAGCCCTCCC
GTATCGTAGTTATCTACACGACGGGGAGTCAGGCAACTATGGATGAACGAAATAGACAGATCGCTGAGAT
AGGTGCCTCACTGATTAAGCATTGGTAACTGTCAGACCAAGTTTACTCATATATACTTTAGATTGATTTA
AAACTTCATTTTTAATTTAAAAGGATCTAGGTGAAGATCCTTTTTGATAATCTCATGACCAAAATCCCTT
AACGTGAGTTTTCGTTCCACTGAGCGTCAGACCCCGTAGAAAAGATCAAAGGATCTTCTTGAGATCCTTT
TTTTCTGCGCGTAATCTGCTGCTTGCAAACAAAAAAACCACCGCTACCAGCGGTGGTTTGTTTGCCGGAT
CAAGAGCTACCAACTCTTTTTCCGAAGGTAACTGGCTTCAGCAGAGCGCAGATACCAAATACTGTTCTTC
TAGTGTAGCCGTAGTTAGGCCACCACTTCAAGAACTCTGTAGCACCGCCTACATACCTCGCTCTGCTAAT
CCTGTTACCAGTGGCTGCTGCCAGTGGCGATAAGTCGTGTCTTACCGGGTTGGACTCAAGACGATAGTTA
CCGGATAAGGCGCAGCGGTCGGGCTGAACGGGGGGTTCGTGCACACAGCCCAGCTTGGAGCGAACGACCT
ACACCGAACTGAGATACCTACAGCGTGAGCTATGAGAAAGCGCCACGCTTCCCGAAGGGAGAAAGGCGGA
CAGGTATCCGGTAAGCGGCAGGGTCGGAACAGGAGAGCGCACGAGGGAGCTTCCAGGGGGAAACGCCTGG
TATCTTTATAGTCCTGTCGGGTTTCGCCACCTCTGACTTGAGCGTCGATTTTTGTGATGCTCGTCAGGGG
GGCGGAGCCTATGGAAAAACGCCAGCAACGCGGCCTTTTTACGGTTCCTGGCCTTTTGCTGGCCTTTTGC
TCACATGTTCTTTCCTGCGTTATCCCCTGATTCTGTGGATAACCGTATTACCGCCTTTGAGTGAGCTGAT
ACCGCTCGCCGCAGCCGAACGACCGAGCGCAGCGAGTCAGTGAGCGAGGAAGCGGAAGAGCGCCCAATAC
GCAAACCGCCTCTCCCCGCGCGTTGGCCGATTCATTAATGCAGAGCTTGCAATTCGCGCTTTTTCAATAT
TATTGAAGCATTTATCAGGGTTATTGTCTCATGAGCGGATACATATTTGAATGTATTTAGAAAAATAAAC
AAATAGGGGTTCCGCGCACATTTCCCCGAAAAGTGCCACCTGACGTCTAAGAAACCATTATTATCATGAC
ATTAACCTATAAAAATAGGCGTATTACGAGGCCCTTTCACG
Features (pLannotate 1.2.2; 29 found; start..end, strand, type, name):
     15..318     +  enhancer       CMV enhancer: human cytomegalovirus immediate early enhancer
    319..522     +  promoter       CMV promoter: human cytomegalovirus (CMV) immediate early promoter
    545..574     +  misc_feature   MCS (fragment): multiple cloning site
    580..598     +  promoter       T7 promoter: promoter for bacteriophage T7 RNA polymerase
    631..755     +  protein_bind   attR1: mutant version of attR; recombination site for the Gateway® LR reaction LR Clonase™
    780..810     +  promoter       lac UV5 promoter: E. coli lac promoter with an "up" mutation
    834..863     +  promoter       cat promoter (fragment): promoter of the E. coli cat gene encoding chloramphenicol acetyltransferase
    864..1544    +  CDS            CmR: chloramphenicol acetyltransferase confers resistance to chloramphenicol
   1701..1859    +  CDS            ccdA (fragment): CCDA_ECO57 - Also known as H, letA. Experimental evidence at protein level: Swiss-Prot protein existence level 1. Antitoxin component of a type II toxin-antitoxin (TA) system which inhibits the post-segregational killing (PSK) of plasmid-free cells, also referred to as a plasmid addiction system. Binds to and blocks the activity of CcdB; will also remove bound CcdB protein from the CcdB-GyrA complex by forming a CcdA-CcdB complex, a process termed rejuvenation. Functions as a transcriptional corepressor for the ccdAB operon, repression also requires CcdB (By similarity). From Escherichia coli
   1864..2169    +  CDS            ccdB: CcdB, a bacterial toxin that poisons DNA gyrase; ccdB; Plasmids containing the ccdB gene cannot be propagated in standard E. coli strains.
   2210..2334    -  protein_bind   attR2: mutant version of attR; recombination site for the Gateway® LR reaction LR Clonase™
   2357..2383    +  CDS            3xHA (fragment): three tandem HA epitope tags
   2387..3025    +  CDS            Trp-less GFP (fragment): Trp-less GFP is a fluorescent protein published in 2012, derived from Aequorea victoria.
   3045..3128    +  CDS            large T antigen (fragment): large T antigen from SV40 (simian virus 40)
   3151..3285    +  polyA_signal   SV40 poly(A) signal: SV40 polyadenylation signal
   3290..3339    -  CDS            lacI (fragment): lac repressor; lacI; The lac repressor binds to the lac operator to inhibit transcription in E. coli. This inhibition can be relieved by adding lactose or isopropyl-β-D-thiogalactopyranoside (IPTG).
   3339..3406    +  CDS            lacZα (fragment): LacZα fragment of β-galactosidase; lacZ fragment
   3411..3839    +  rep_origin     f1 ori (sequence partly withheld): f1 bacteriophage origin of replication; arrow indicates direction of (+) strand synthesis
   3867..3918    -  misc_feature   bom (fragment): basis of mobility region from pBR322
   3983..4340    +  promoter       SV40 promoter: SV40 enhancer and early promoter
   4391..5182    +  CDS            neo: KKA2_KLEPN - Also known as kan, nptII. Experimental evidence at protein level: Swiss-Prot protein existence level 1. Resistance to kanamycin, neomycin, paromomycin, ribostamycin, butirosin and gentamicin B. From Klebsiella pneumoniae.
   5249..5297    +  polyA_signal   poly(A) signal: synthetic polyadenylation signal
   5317..5371    -  misc_feature   bom (fragment): basis of mobility region from pBR322
   5473..5508    -  CDS            rop (fragment): Rop protein, which maintains plasmids at low copy number; rop
   5603..5707    +  promoter       AmpR promoter: bla
   5708..6568    +  CDS            AmpR: β-lactamase; bla; confers resistance to ampicillin, carbenicillin, and related antibiotics
   6739..7327    +  rep_origin     ori: high-copy-number ColE1/pMB1/pBR322/pUC origin of replication
   7510..7563    +  CDS            lacI (fragment): lac repressor; lacI; The lac repressor binds to the lac operator to inhibit transcription in E. coli. This inhibition can be relieved by adding lactose or isopropyl-β-D-thiogalactopyranoside (IPTG).
   7579..7676    -  promoter       AmpR promoter: bla
