[The description below was written by a language model from this plasmid's Addgene catalogue record and pLannotate feature annotations shown in this document.]
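Description:
HA-GFP1-10-pDEST-C is an empty Gateway destination vector for mammalian expression, built on the pDEST27 backbone and designed for bimolecular fluorescence complementation (BiFC) assays. It is a 7,771-nt high-copy plasmid carrying a ColE1/pUC-type origin, an f1 origin, and an ampicillin resistance gene. The Gateway cassette contributes a second bacterial marker, chloramphenicol acetyltransferase, together with the ccdB gyrase toxin. For this reason the unrecombined vector is maintained in a ccdB-tolerant strain under combined chloramphenicol and ampicillin selection. An SV40 promoter driving neo with a synthetic poly(A) signal provides a marker for selecting mammalian cells.

The expression unit begins with the CMV immediate-early enhancer and promoter, followed by a T7 promoter. Next comes the attR1–CmR–ccdB–attR2 cassette. Directly downstream of attR2 lie an HA epitope (annotated as a fragment of a 3xHA tag) and a GFP-derived coding segment. The annotation software matched this segment to a partial GFP variant, and it corresponds to the GFP1-10 fragment named in the record. An SV40 poly(A) signal terminates the unit.

In an LR recombination with an entry clone, the gene of interest replaces the CmR/ccdB cassette, and loss of ccdB counter-selects against unrecombined vector. The resulting protein carries HA-GFP1-10 at its C terminus. GFP1-10 is the large, non-fluorescent portion of split GFP. Fluorescence is restored only when it is brought together with the complementary GFP fragment fused to an interacting partner, and the HA tag allows independent detection of the fusion. The record describes the vector as a tool for screening protein interaction partners, and the associated study concerns the nuclear actin interactome.
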