Addgene plasmid #118369: HA-GFP1-10-pDEST-C
Purpose: (Empty Backbone) Bimolecular Fluorescence Complimentation (BiFC) assay. Gateway compatible C-terminal vector with BiFC-tag (HA-GFP1-10) to screen interaction partners.
Depositing lab: Maria Vartiainen. Depositing organization: University of Helsinki. Publication: Nuclear actin interactome analysis links actin to KAT14 histone acetyl transferase and mRNA splicing. Viita T, Kyheroinen S, Prajapati B, Virtanen J, Frilander MJ, Varjosalo M, Vartiainen MK. J Cell Sci. 2019 Apr 17;132(8). pii: jcs.226852. doi: 10.1242/jcs.226852. PubMed 30890647.
Backbone
  Vector backbone: pDEST27
  Backbone manufacturer: Thermo Fisher Scientific
  Vector type: Mammalian Expression ; Destination
  Tag / fusion protein: HA-GFP1-10 (C terminal on backbone)
Growth in bacteria
  Bacterial resistance: Chloramphenicol and Ampicillin, 25 & 100 μg/mL
  Growth temperature: 37°C
  Growth strain: ccdB Survival
  Copy number: High Copy
Gene/Insert
  Gene/Insert name: None
  Tag / fusion protein: HA-GFP1-10 (C terminal on backbone)
Terms and licenses: Academic/Nonprofit Terms; Industry Terms: Not Available to Industry
Depositor comments: Please visit https://www.biorxiv.org/content/10.1101/445973v1 for BioRxiv preprint
How to cite: HA-GFP1-10-pDEST-C was a gift from Maria Vartiainen (Addgene plasmid # 118369 ; http://n2t.net/addgene:118369 ; RRID:Addgene_118369)
